>Addgene plasmid #203279 | A*02:06:01 | addgene full sequence | sequence record 399873 | Addgene NGS Result
GACGGATCGGGAGATCTCCCGATCCCCTATGGTGCACTCTCAGTACAATCTGCTCTGATGCCGCATAGTT
AAGCCAGTATCTGCTCCCTGCTTGTGTGTTGGAGGTCGCTGAGTAGTGCGCGAGCAAAATTTAAGCTACA
ACAAGGCAAGGCTTGACCGACAATTGCATGAAGAATCTGCTTAGGGTTAGGCGTTTTGCGCTGCTTCGCG
ATGTACGGGCCAGATATACGCGTTGACATTGATTATTGACTAGTTATTAATAGTAATCAATTACGGGGTC
ATTAGTTCATAGCCCATATATGGAGTTCCGCGTTACATAACTTACGGTAAATGGCCCGCCTGGCTGACCG
CCCAACGACCCCCGCCCATTGACGTCAATAATGACGTATGTTCCCATAGTAACGCCAATAGGGACTTTCC
ATTGACGTCAATGGGTGGAGTATTTACGGTAAACTGCCCACTTGGCAGTACATCAAGTGTATCATATGCC
AAGTACGCCCCCTATTGACGTCAATGACGGTAAATGGCCCGCCTGGCATTATGCCCAGTACATGACCTTA
TGGGACTTTCCTACTTGGCAGTACATCTACGTATTAGTCATCGCTATTACCATGGTGATGCGGTTTTGGC
AGTACATCAATGGGCGTGGATAGCGGTTTGACTCACGGGGATTTCCAAGTCTCCACCCCATTGACGTCAA
TGGGAGTTTGTTTTGGCACCAAAATCAACGGGACTTTCCAAAATGTCGTAACAACTCCGCCCCATTGACG
CAAATGGGCGGTAGGCGTGTACGGTGGGAGGTCTATATAAGCAGAGCTCTCTGGCTAACTAGAGAACCCA
CTGCTTACTGGCTTATCGAAATTAATACGACTCACTATAGGGAGACCCAAGCTGGCTAGCGTTTAAACTT
AAGCTTGGTACCGAGCTCGGATCCATGGCCGTCATGGCGCCCCGAACCCTCGTCCTGCTACTCTCGGGGG
CTCTGGCCCTGACCCAGACCTGGGCGGGCTCTCACTCCATGAGGTATTTCTACACCTCCGTGTCCCGGCC
CGGCCGCGGGGAGCCCCGCTTCATCGCAGTGGGCTACGTGGACGACACGCAGTTCGTGCGGTTCGACAGC
GACGCCGCGAGCCAGAGGATGGAGCCGCGGGCGCCGTGGATAGAGCAGGAGGGTCCGGAGTATTGGGACG
GGGAGACACGGAAAGTGAAGGCCCACTCACAGACTCACCGAGTGGACCTGGGGACCCTGCGCGGCTACTA
CAACCAGAGCGAGGCCGGTTCTCACACCGTCCAGAGGATGTATGGCTGCGACGTGGGGTCGGACTGGCGC
TTCCTCCGCGGGTACCACCAGTACGCCTACGACGGCAAGGATTACATCGCCCTGAAAGAGGACCTGCGCT
CTTGGACCGCGGCGGACATGGCAGCTCAGACCACCAAGCACAAGTGGGAGGCGGCCCATGTGGCGGAGCA
GTTGAGAGCCTACCTGGAGGGCACGTGCGTGGAGTGGCTCCGCAGATACCTGGAGAACGGGAAGGAGACG
CTGCAGCGCACGGACGCCCCCAAAACGCATATGACTCACCACGCTGTCTCTGACCATGAAGCCACCCTGA
GGTGCTGGGCCCTGAGCTTCTACCCTGCGGAGATCACACTGACCTGGCAGCGGGATGGGGAGGACCAGAC
CCAGGACACGGAGCTCGTGGAGACCAGGCCTGCAGGGGATGGAACCTTCCAGAAGTGGGCGGCTGTGGTG
GTGCCTTCTGGACAGGAGCAGAGATACACCTGCCATGTGCAGCATGAGGGTTTGCCCAAGCCCCTCACCC
TGAGATGGGAGCCGTCTTCCCAGCCCACCATCCCCATCGTGGGCATCATTGCTGGCCTGGTTCTCTTTGG
AGCTGTGATCACTGGAGCTGTGGTCGCTGCTGTGATGTGGAGGAGGAAGAGCTCAGATAGAAAAGGAGGG
AGCTACTCTCAGGCTGCAAGCAGTGACAGTGCCCAGGGCTCTGATGTGTCTCTCACAGCTTGTAAAGTGT
GAGAATTCTGCAGATATCCAGCACAGTGGCGGCCGCTCGAGTCTAGAGGGCCCGTTTAAACCCGCTGATC
AGCCTCGACTGTGCCTTCTAGTTGCCAGCCATCTGTTGTTTGCCCCTCCCCCGTGCCTTCCTTGACCCTG
GAAGGTGCCACTCCCACTGTCCTTTCCTAATAAAATGAGGAAATTGCATCGCATTGTCTGAGTAGGTGTC
ATTCTATTCTGGGGGGTGGGGTGGGGCAGGACAGCAAGGGGGAGGATTGGGAAGACAATAGCAGGCATGC
TGGGGATGCGGTGGGCTCTATGGCTTCTGAGGCGGAAAGAACCAGCTGGGGCTCTAGGGGGTATCCCC
[124 nt withheld, positions 2379-2502]
C
[91 nt withheld, positions 2504-2594]
A
[49 nt withheld, positions 2596-2644]
CCTTTGACGTTGGAGTCCACGTTCTTT
[37 nt withheld, positions 2672-2708]
ACCCTATCTCGGTCTATTCTTTTGATTTATAAGGGATTTTGCCGATTTCGGCCTATTGGTTAAAAAATGA
GCTGATTTAACAAAAATTTAACGCGAATTAATTCTGTGGAATGTGTGTCAGTTAGGGTGTGGAAAGTCCC
CAGGCTCCCCAGCAGGCAGAAGTATGCAAAGCATGCATCTCAATTAGTCAGCAACCAGGTGTGGAAAGTC
CCCAGGCTCCCCAGCAGGCAGAAGTATGCAAAGCATGCATCTCAATTAGTCAGCAACCATAGTCCCGCCC
CTAACTCCGCCCATCCCGCCCCTAACTCCGCCCAGTTCCGCCCATTCTCCGCCCCATGGCTGACTAATTT
TTTTTATTTATGCAGAGGCCGAGGCCGCCTCTGCCTCTGAGCTATTCCAGAAGTAGTGAGGAGGCTTTTT
TGGAGGCCTAGGCTTTTGCAAAAAGCTCCCGGGAGCTTGTATATCCATTTTCGGATCTGATCAAGAGACA
GGATGAGGATCGTTTCGCATGATTGAACAAGATGGATTGCACGCAGGTTCTCCGGCCGCTTGGGTGGAGA
GGCTATTCGGCTATGACTGGGCACAACAGACAATCGGCTGCTCTGATGCCGCCGTGTTCCGGCTGTCAGC
GCAGGGGCGCCCGGTTCTTTTTGTCAAGACCGACCTGTCCGGTGCCCTGAATGAACTGCAGGACGAGGCA
GCGCGGCTATCGTGGCTGGCCACGACGGGCGTTCCTTGCGCAGCTGTGCTCGACGTTGTCACTGAAGCGG
GAAGGGACTGGCTGCTATTGGGCGAAGTGCCGGGGCAGGATCTCCTGTCATCTCACCTTGCTCCTGCCGA
GAAAGTATCCATCATGGCTGATGCAATGCGGCGGCTGCATACGCTTGATCCGGCTACCTGCCCATTCGAC
CACCAAGCGAAACATCGCATCGAGCGAGCACGTACTCGGATGGAAGCCGGTCTTGTCGATCAGGATGATC
TGGACGAAGAGCATCAGGGGCTCGCGCCAGCCGAACTGTTCGCCAGGCTCAAGGCGCGCATGCCCGACGG
CGAGGATCTCGTCGTGACCCATGGCGATGCCTGCTTGCCGAATATCATGGTGGAAAATGGCCGCTTTTCT
GGATTCATCGACTGTGGCCGGCTGGGTGTGGCGGACCGCTATCAGGACATAGCGTTGGCTACCCGTGATA
TTGCTGAAGAGCTTGGCGGCGAATGGGCTGACCGCTTCCTCGTGCTTTACGGTATCGCCGCTCCCGATTC
GCAGCGCATCGCCTTCTATCGCCTTCTTGACGAGTTCTTCTGAGCGGGACTCTGGGGTTCGAAATGACCG
ACCAAGCGACGCCCAACCTGCCATCACGAGATTTCGATTCCACCGCCGCCTTCTATGAAAGGTTGGGCTT
CGGAATCGTTTTCCGGGACGCCGGCTGGATGATCCTCCAGCGCGGGGATCTCATGCTGGAGTTCTTCGCC
CACCCCAACTTGTTTATTGCAGCTTATAATGGTTACAAATAAAGCAATAGCATCACAAATTTCACAAATA
AAGCATTTTTTTCACTGCATTCTAGTTGTGGTTTGTCCAAACTCATCAATGTATCTTATCATGTCTGTAT
ACCGTCGACCTCTAGCTAGAGCTTGGCGTAATCATGGTCATAGCTGTTTCCTGTGTGAAATTGTTATCCG
CTCACAATTCCACACAACATACGAGCCGGAAGCATAAAGTGTAAAGCCTGGGGTGCCTAATGAGTGAGCT
AACTCACATTAATTGCGTTGCGCTCACTGCCCGCTTTCCAGTCGGGAAACCTGTCGTGCCAGCTGCATTA
ATGAATCGGCCAACGCGCGGGGAGAGGCGGTTTGCGTATTGGGCGCTCTTCCGCTTCCTCGCTCACTGAC
TCGCTGCGCTCGGTCGTTCGGCTGCGGCGAGCGGTATCAGCTCACTCAAAGGCGGTAATACGGTTATCCA
CAGAATCAGGGGATAACGCAGGAAAGAACATGTGAGCAAAAGGCCAGCAAAAGGCCAGGAACCGTAAAAA
GGCCGCGTTGCTGGCGTTTTTCCATAGGCTCCGCCCCCCTGACGAGCATCACAAAAATCGACGCTCAAGT
CAGAGGTGGCGAAACCCGACAGGACTATAAAGATACCAGGCGTTTCCCCCTGGAAGCTCCCTCGTGCGCT
CTCCTGTTCCGACCCTGCCGCTTACCGGATACCTGTCCGCCTTTCTCCCTTCGGGAAGCGTGGCGCTTTC
TCATAGCTCACGCTGTAGGTATCTCAGTTCGGTGTAGGTCGTTCGCTCCAAGCTGGGCTGTGTGCACGAA
CCCCCCGTTCAGCCCGACCGCTGCGCCTTATCCGGTAACTATCGTCTTGAGTCCAACCCGGTAAGACACG
ACTTATCGCCACTGGCAGCAGCCACTGGTAACAGGATTAGCAGAGCGAGGTATGTAGGCGGTGCTACAGA
GTTCTTGAAGTGGTGGCCTAACTACGGCTACACTAGAAGAACAGTATTTGGTATCTGCGCTCTGCTGAAG
CCAGTTACCTTCGGAAAAAGAGTTGGTAGCTCTTGATCCGGCAAACAAACCACCGCTGGTAGCGGTGGTT
TTTTTGTTTGCAAGCAGCAGATTACGCGCAGAAAAAAAGGATCTCAAGAAGATCCTTTGATCTTTTCTAC
GGGGTCTGACGCTCAGTGGAACGAAAACTCACGTTAAGGGATTTTGGTCATGAGATTATCAAAAAGGATC
TTCACCTAGATCCTTTTAAATTAAAAATGAAGTTTTAAATCAATCTAAAGTATATATGAGTAAACTTGGT
CTGACAGTTACCAATGCTTAATCAGTGAGGCACCTATCTCAGCGATCTGTCTATTTCGTTCATCCATAGT
TGCCTGACTCCCCGTCGTGTAGATAACTACGATACGGGAGGGCTTACCATCTGGCCCCAGTGCTGCAATG
ATACCGCGAGACCCACGCTCACCGGCTCCAGATTTATCAGCAATAAACCAGCCAGCCGGAAGGGCCGAGC
GCAGAAGTGGTCCTGCAACTTTATCCGCCTCCATCCAGTCTATTAATTGTTGCCGGGAAGCTAGAGTAAG
TAGTTCGCCAGTTAATAGTTTGCGCAACGTTGTTGCCATTGCTACAGGCATCGTGGTGTCACGCTCGTCG
TTTGGTATGGCTTCATTCAGCTCCGGTTCCCAACGATCAAGGCGAGTTACATGATCCCCCATGTTGTGCA
AAAAAGCGGTTAGCTCCTTCGGTCCTCCGATCGTTGTCAGAAGTAAGTTGGCCGCAGTGTTATCACTCAT
GGTTATGGCAGCACTGCATAATTCTCTTACTGTCATGCCATCCGTAAGATGCTTTTCTGTGACTGGTGAG
TACTCAACCAAGTCATTCTGAGAATAGTGTATGCGGCGACCGAGTTGCTCTTGCCCGGCGTCAATACGGG
ATAATACCGCGCCACATAGCAGAACTTTAAAAGTGCTCATCATTGGAAAACGTTCTTCGGGGCGAAAACT
CTCAAGGATCTTACCGCTGTTGAGATCCAGTTCGATGTAACCCACTCGTGCACCCAACTGATCTTCAGCA
TCTTTTACTTTCACCAGCGTTTCTGGGTGAGCAAAAACAGGAAGGCAAAATGCCGCAAAAAAGGGAATAA
GGGCGACACGGAAATGTTGAATACTCATACTCTTCCTTTTTCAATATTATTGAAGCATTTATCAGGGTTA
TTGTCTCATGAGCGGATACATATTTGAATGTATTTAGAAAAATAAACAAATAGGGGTTCCGCGCACATTT
CCCCGAAAAGTGCCACCTGACGTC
Features (pLannotate 1.2.2; 20 found; start..end, strand, type, name):
     28..80      -  misc_feature   bom (fragment): basis of mobility region from pBR322
    235..614     +  enhancer       CMV enhancer: human cytomegalovirus immediate early enhancer
    615..818     +  promoter       CMV promoter: human cytomegalovirus (CMV) immediate early promoter
    814..847     +  LTR            5' LTR (truncated) (fragment): truncated 5' long terminal repeat (LTR) from HIV-1
    863..881     +  promoter       T7 promoter: promoter for bacteriophage T7 RNA polymerase
    935..2029    +  CDS            HLA-A: HLAA_HUMAN - Also known as HLAA. Experimental evidence at protein level: Swiss-Prot protein existence level 1. Allele A*74:01: Presents immunodominant HIV-1 epitopes derived from gag-pol (GQMVHQAISPR, QIYPGIKVR) and rev (RQIHSISER), carrying an aliphatic residue at position 2 and Arg anchor residue at the C-terminus. May contribute to viral load control in chronic HIV-1 infection. From Homo sapiens (Human).
   2109..2333    +  polyA_signal   bGH poly(A) signal: bovine growth hormone polyadenylation signal
   2337..2358    +  promoter       SV40 promoter (fragment): SV40 enhancer and early promoter
   2379..2807    +  rep_origin     f1 ori (sequence partly withheld): f1 bacteriophage origin of replication; arrow indicates direction of (+) strand synthesis
   2821..3150    +  promoter       SV40 promoter: SV40 enhancer and early promoter
   3217..4008    +  CDS            neo: KKA2_KLEPN - Also known as kan, nptII. Experimental evidence at protein level: Swiss-Prot protein existence level 1. Resistance to kanamycin, neomycin, paromomycin, ribostamycin, butirosin and gentamicin B. From Klebsiella pneumoniae.
   4032..4190    +  CDS            ble (fragment): BLE_KLEPN - Experimental evidence at protein level: Swiss-Prot protein existence level 1. Binding protein with a strong affinity to the bleomycin family of antibiotics. Binds to CL990; an antimitotic-antibiotic compound. From Klebsiella pneumoniae.
   4185..4306    +  polyA_signal   SV40 poly(A) signal: SV40 polyadenylation signal
   4379..4395    -  protein_bind   lac operator: The lac repressor binds to the lac operator to inhibit transcription in E. coli. This inhibition can be relieved by adding lactose or isopropyl-β-D-thiogalactopyranoside (IPTG). lac repressor encoded by lacI
   4403..4433    -  promoter       lac promoter: promoter for the E. coli lac operon
   4448..4469    -  protein_bind   CAP binding site: CAP binding activates transcription in the presence of cAMP. E. coli catabolite activator protein
   4482..4574    -  CDS            lacI (fragment): lac repressor; lacI; The lac repressor binds to the lac operator to inhibit transcription in E. coli. This inhibition can be relieved by adding lactose or isopropyl-β-D-thiogalactopyranoside (IPTG).
   4757..5345    -  rep_origin     ori: high-copy-number ColE1/pMB1/pBR322/pUC origin of replication
   5516..6376    -  CDS            AmpR: β-lactamase; bla; confers resistance to ampicillin, carbenicillin, and related antibiotics
   6377..6481    -  promoter       AmpR promoter: bla
