[The description below was written by a language model from this plasmid's Addgene catalogue record and pLannotate feature annotations shown in this document.]
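Description:
A*02:06:01 is a mammalian expression plasmid built on the pcDNA-3 backbone that carries the coding sequence of the human HLA class I allele HLA-A*02:06:01, cloned between BamHI and EcoRI sites. In the 6.5 kb sequenced record, the roughly 1.1 kb HLA-A open reading frame sits downstream of the human cytomegalovirus immediate-early enhancer and promoter and is followed by the bovine growth hormone polyadenylation signal, an arrangement that gives strong constitutive transcription in transfected mammalian cells. A T7 promoter lies between the CMV promoter and the insert and can serve for in vitro transcription or as a sequencing primer site. No epitope tag or reporter is annotated on the insert. The automated annotation identifies the gene only generically as HLA-A, and its descriptive text concerns a different allele, so allele identity rests on the catalogue entry. Short fragment hits to an HIV-1 LTR, ble, lacI and bom appear to be small backbone remnants or annotation matches rather than functional units.

For propagation in E. coli the plasmid has a high-copy ColE1/pUC-type origin and a β-lactamase gene under its own promoter, conferring ampicillin resistance. An f1 origin is also present, allowing single-stranded DNA production. A second mammalian cassette, with the SV40 enhancer/early promoter driving the neomycin phosphotransferase gene and terminated by an SV40 polyadenylation signal, permits G418 selection of stable transfectants.

The stated purpose is overexpression of a single HLA allele. The associated publication concerns a large HLA class I peptidome dataset for epitope prediction, which suggests use in expressing this allele in cells so that the peptides it presents can be profiled.
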