Addgene plasmid #203279: A*02:06:01
Purpose: Overexpress HLA allele
Depositing lab: Derin Keskin & Catherine Wu. Depositing organization: Dana-Farber Cancer Institute. Publication: A large peptidome dataset improves HLA class I epitope prediction across most of the human population. Sarkizova S, Klaeger S, Le PM, Li LW, Oliveira G, Keshishian H, Hartigan CR, Zhang W, Braun DA, Ligon KL, Bachireddy P, Zervantonakis IK, Rosenbluth JM, Ouspenskaia T, Law T, Justesen S, Stevens J, Lane WJ, Eisenhaure T, Lan Zhang G, Clauser KR, Hacohen N, Carr SA, Wu CJ, Keskin DB. Nat Biotechnol. 2020 Feb;38(2):199-209. doi: 10.1038/s41587-019-0322-9. Epub 2019 Dec 16. PubMed 31844290.
Backbone
  Vector backbone: pcDNA-3
  Vector type: Mammalian Expression
Growth in bacteria
  Bacterial resistance: Ampicillin, 100 μg/mL
  Growth temperature: 37°C
  Growth strain: NEB Stable
  Copy number: High Copy
Gene/Insert
  Gene/Insert name: A*02:06:01
  Species: H. sapiens (human)
  Entrez Gene: HLA-A (a.k.a. HLAA)
  Cloning method: Restriction Enzyme; 5′ cloning site BamHI (unknown if destroyed); 3′ cloning site EcoRI (unknown if destroyed)
  Sequencing primers: 5′ unknown
Terms and licenses: Academic/Nonprofit Terms; Industry Terms: Not Available to Industry
Depositor comments: Shortname from TIGL: K34
How to cite: A*02:06:01 was a gift from Derin Keskin & Catherine Wu (Addgene plasmid # 203279 ; http://n2t.net/addgene:203279 ; RRID:Addgene_203279)
