>Addgene plasmid #203279 | A*02:06:01 | depositor partial sequence | sequence record 394205 | HLA:HLA00011 A*02:06:01:01 1098 bp (K34)
ATGGCCGTCATGGCGCCCCGAACCCTCGTCCTGCTACTCTCGGGGGCTCTGGCCCTGACCCAGACCTGGG
CGGGCTCTCACTCCATGAGGTATTTCTACACCTCCGTGTCCCGGCCCGGCCGCGGGGAGCCCCGCTTCAT
CGCAGTGGGCTACGTGGACGACACGCAGTTCGTGCGGTTCGACAGCGACGCCGCGAGCCAGAGGATGGAG
CCGCGGGCGCCGTGGATAGAGCAGGAGGGTCCGGAGTATTGGGACGGGGAGACACGGAAAGTGAAGGCCC
ACTCACAGACTCACCGAGTGGACCTGGGGACCCTGCGCGGCTACTACAACCAGAGCGAGGCCGGTTCTCA
CACCGTCCAGAGGATGTATGGCTGCGACGTGGGGTCGGACTGGCGCTTCCTCCGCGGGTACCACCAGTAC
GCCTACGACGGCAAGGATTACATCGCCCTGAAAGAGGACCTGCGCTCTTGGACCGCGGCGGACATGGCAG
CTCAGACCACCAAGCACAAGTGGGAGGCGGCCCATGTGGCGGAGCAGTTGAGAGCCTACCTGGAGGGCAC
GTGCGTGGAGTGGCTCCGCAGATACCTGGAGAACGGGAAGGAGACGCTGCAGCGCACGGACGCCCCCAAA
ACGCATATGACTCACCACGCTGTCTCTGACCATGAAGCCACCCTGAGGTGCTGGGCCCTGAGCTTCTACC
CTGCGGAGATCACACTGACCTGGCAGCGGGATGGGGAGGACCAGACCCAGGACACGGAGCTCGTGGAGAC
CAGGCCTGCAGGGGATGGAACCTTCCAGAAGTGGGCGGCTGTGGTGGTGCCTTCTGGACAGGAGCAGAGA
TACACCTGCCATGTGCAGCATGAGGGTTTGCCCAAGCCCCTCACCCTGAGATGGGAGCCGTCTTCCCAGC
CCACCATCCCCATCGTGGGCATCATTGCTGGCCTGGTTCTCTTTGGAGCTGTGATCACTGGAGCTGTGGT
CGCTGCTGTGATGTGGAGGAGGAAGAGCTCAGATAGAAAAGGAGGGAGCTACTCTCAGGCTGCAAGCAGT
GACAGTGCCCAGGGCTCTGATGTGTCTCTCACAGCTTGTAAAGTGTGA
